Addgene plasmid #67376: pDEST14-ARL3
Purpose: Expression of native hArl3 in E. coli
Depositing lab: Richard Kahn. Depositing organization: Emory University. Publication: Tool box: Plasmids for the expression or knockdown of human ARF Family GTPases (ARF/ARL/SAR) and their co-expression in bacteria with N-myristoyltransferases. Kerr SC, Kahn RA. Cell Logist. 2015 Sep 21;5(3):e1090523. doi: 10.1080/21592799.2015.1090523. eCollection 2015 Jul-Sep. PubMed 27057421.
Backbone
  Vector backbone: pDEST14
  Backbone manufacturer: Life Technologies
  Vector type: Bacterial Expression
Growth in bacteria
  Bacterial resistance: Ampicillin, 100 μg/mL
  Growth temperature: 37°C
  Growth strain: DH5alpha
  Copy number: High Copy
Gene/Insert
  Gene/Insert name: ARL3 (alt name: pRK8s-D14)
  Species: H. sapiens (human)
  Entrez Gene: ARL3 (a.k.a. ARFL3, JBTS35, RP83)
  Promoter: T7
  Cloning method: Gateway Cloning
  Sequencing primers: 5′ T7; 3′ T7-term
Terms and licenses: Academic/Nonprofit Terms; Industry Terms: Not Available to Industry
How to cite: pDEST14-ARL3 was a gift from Richard Kahn (Addgene plasmid # 67376 ; http://n2t.net/addgene:67376 ; RRID:Addgene_67376)
