[The description below was written by a language model from this plasmid's Addgene catalogue record.]
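Description:
pDEST14-ARL3 is a bacterial expression plasmid built on the commercial Gateway destination vector pDEST14 and carrying the human ARL3 coding sequence, which encodes an ARF-like small GTPase of the ARF family. The insert was introduced by Gateway recombinational cloning, so the open reading frame is expected to be flanked by the att site scars left by that reaction. The plasmid is maintained at high copy in standard E. coli cloning strains and is selected with ampicillin. The record gives no feature table, so the exact origin of replication and other backbone elements are not listed.

Expression is driven by a T7 promoter, and the use of a T7 terminator sequencing primer indicates that a T7 terminator lies downstream of the insert. T7-driven transcription requires T7 RNA polymerase, so protein production is normally carried out in an E. coli host that supplies this polymerase, typically from an inducible chromosomal copy, rather than in the cloning strain used for propagation. The stated purpose is expression of native human ARL3. No epitope or affinity tag is recorded for the insert, which fits that purpose: the protein appears intended to be made without fusion partners that might affect the termini of a GTPase.

The construct belongs to a collection of plasmids for expressing or knocking down human ARF family GTPases (ARF, ARL and SAR proteins). It is suited to producing recombinant, untagged ARL3 in bacteria, for example for purification and biochemical study, although the record does not specify particular downstream applications.
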