>Addgene plasmid #67376 | pDEST14-ARL3 | addgene partial sequence | sequence record 118959 | T7 5'-TAATACGACTCACTATAGGG-3'
AAAAAGCAGGCTTAGAAGGAGATAGAACCATGGGCTTGCTCTCAATTTTGCGCAAGTTGAAAAGTGCACC
AGACCAGGAGGTGAGAATACTTCTCCTGGGCTTGGATAATGCTGGCAAGACCACTCTTCTGAAGCAGCTT
GCATCTGAAGACATCAGCCACATCACACCTACACAGGGTTTCAACATCAAAAGTGTACAATCACAAGGTT
TTAAACTGAATGTATGGGACATTGGTGGACAGAGGAAAATCAGACCATACTGGAAGAATTATTTTGAAAA
TACCGATATTCTTATATATGTAATCGACAGTGCAGACAGAAAAAGATTTGAAGAGACGGGTCAGGAACTA
GCGGAATTACTGGAGGAAGAAAAACTAAGTTGTGTGCCAGTGCTCATCTTTGCTAATAAGCAGGATTTGC
TCACAGCAGCCCCTGCCTCTGAAATTGCAGAAGGACTGAACCTGCATACCATCCGCGACCGAGTCTGGCA
GATCCAGTCTTGCTCAGCTCTCACAGGAGAGGGCGTTCAGGATGGCATGAACTGGGTCTGCAAAAATGTC
AATGCAAAGAAGAAATAATAGGACCCAGCTTTCTTGTACAAAGTGGTGATGATCCGGCTGCTAACAAAGC
CCGAAAGGAAGCTGAGTTGGCTGCTGCCACCGCTGAGCAATAACTAGCATAACCCCTTGGGGCCTCTAAA
CGGGTCTTGAGGGGTTTTTTGCTGAAAGGAGGAACTATATCCGGATATCCACAGGACGGGTGTGGTCGCC
ATGATCGCGTAGTCGATAGTGGCTCCAAGTAGCGAAGCGAGCAGGACTGGGCCGGCGGGCCAAAGCGGTC
GGACAGTGCTCCGAGAACGGGTGCGCATAGAAATTGCATCAACGCATATAGCGCTAGCAGCACGCCCATA
GTGACTGGCGATGCTGTCGGAATGGACGATATCCCGCAAGAGGCCC
